Addgene plasmid #37433: pB-actin 16E6no*
Depositing lab: Karl Munger. Depositing organization: Brigham and Women's Hospital. Publication: Activation of cap dependent translation by mucosal Human Papillomavirus E6 proteins is dependent on the integrity of the LXXLL binding motif. Spangle J, Ghosh-Choudhury N, Munger K. J Virol. 2012 May 2. 10.1128/JVI.00487-12 PubMed 22553330.
Backbone
  Vector backbone: pB-actin
  Backbone size w/o insert (bp): 7500
  Total vector size (bp): 8230
  Vector type: Mammalian Expression
Growth in bacteria
  Bacterial resistance: Ampicillin, 100 μg/mL
  Growth temperature: 37°C
  Growth strain: DH5alpha
  Copy number: Low Copy
Gene/Insert
  Gene/Insert name: HPV 16E6no* (alt names: HPV 16E6; HpV16gp1; E6)
  Species: HPV
  Insert size (bp): 456
  Mutation: V42L
  GenBank ID: NC_001526.2 NP_041325.1
  Entrez Gene: E6 (a.k.a. HpV16gp1)
  Promoter: Human B-actin
  Cloning method: Ligation Independent Cloning
  Sequencing primers: 5′ B-actin 16E6; 3′ Bactin 3' MCS seq110rev
Terms and licenses: Academic/Nonprofit Terms; Industry Terms: Not Available to Industry
How to cite: pB-actin 16E6no* was a gift from Karl Munger (Addgene plasmid # 37433 ; http://n2t.net/addgene:37433 ; RRID:Addgene_37433)
