[The description below was written by a language model from this plasmid's Addgene catalogue record.]
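Description:
pB-actin 16E6no* is a mammalian expression plasmid built on the pB-actin backbone (about 7.5 kb), giving a total construct of roughly 8.2 kb. It is maintained in E. coli under ampicillin selection and is recorded as a low-copy plasmid. The record does not specify the bacterial origin of replication, the polyadenylation signal, or any mammalian selection marker, and no feature table is available to fill in those details.

The payload is a 456 bp insert encoding the E6 oncoprotein of human papillomavirus type 16, placed under the control of the human β-actin promoter, a strong constitutive cellular promoter that drives expression in a wide range of mammalian cell types. The insert carries a V42L substitution. The "no*" designation, together with this mutation, is consistent with the commonly used HPV16 E6 variant in which the internal splice donor site is altered so that the truncated, spliced E6* products are not made and only full-length E6 is produced, although the record itself does not spell out this rationale. No epitope tag or reporter is listed, so the protein appears to be expressed untagged. The insert was introduced by ligation-independent cloning.

The associated publication concerns activation of cap-dependent translation by mucosal HPV E6 proteins and its dependence on the integrity of the LXXLL-binding motif. This suggests the plasmid serves to express full-length HPV16 E6 in cultured mammalian cells for studies of E6 function and its interactions with host proteins, probably as a reference for comparison with E6 mutants or E6 proteins from other HPV types.
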