>Addgene plasmid #37433 | pB-actin 16E6no* | addgene partial sequence | sequence record 50817 | pB-actin-3 5'-TCG GCC ACA TTG TGA ACT-3'
CAGTTTTTAAATCCTGAGTAGCTTATCGATGATAAGCTGTCAAACATGAGAATTCCAAGCTTGAATTCGA
GCTCGGTACCTGCAGGATCAGCCATGGTAGATTATGGTTTCTGAGAACAGATGGGGCACACAATTCCTAG
TGTGCCCATTAACAGGTCTTCCAAAGTACGAATGTCTACGTGTGTGCTTTGTACGCACAACCGAAGCGTA
GAGTCACACTTGCAACAAAAGGTTACAATATTGTAATGTTAGTTAACTAACTGTCCGGTTCTGCTTGTCC
AGCTGGACCATCTATTTCATCCTCCTCCTCTGAGCTGTCATTTAATTGCTCATAACAGTAGAGATCAGTT
GTCTCTGGTTGCAAATCTAACATATATTCATGCAATGTAGGTGTATCTCCATGCATGATTACAGCTGGGT
TTCTCTACGTGTTCTTGATGATCTGCAACANGACATACATCGACCGGTCCACCGACCCCTTATATTATGG
AATCTTTGCTTTTTGTCCAGATGTCTTTGCTTTTCTTCAGGACACAGTGGCTTTTGACAGTTAATACACC
TAATTAACAAATCACACAACGGTTTGTTGTATTGCTGTTCTAATGTTGTTCCATACAAACTATAACAATA
ATGTCTATACTCACTAATTTTAGAATAAAACTTTAAACATTTATCACATACAGCATATGGATTCCCATCT
CTATATACTATGCATA
