>Addgene plasmid #37433 | pB-actin 16E6no* | addgene partial sequence | sequence record 50819 | Bactin16E6no 5'-CTG GTC GAC ATG TTT CAG GAC CCA CAG-3'
AAAGTTACCACAGTTATGCACAGAGCTGCAAACAACTATACATGATATAATATTAGAATGTGTGTACTGC
AAGCAACAGTTACTGCGACGCGAGCTATATGACTTTGCTTTTCGGGATTTATGCATAGTATATAGAGATG
GGAATCCATATGCTGTATGTGATAAATGTTTAAAGTTTTATTCTAAAATTAGTGAGTATAGACATTATTG
TTATAGTTTGTATGGAACAACATTAGAACAGCAATACAACAAACCGTTGTGTGATTTGTTAATTAGGTGT
ATTAACTGTCAAAAGCCACTGTGTCCTGAAGAAAAGCAAAGACATCTGGACAAAAAGCAAAGATTCCATA
ATATAAGGGGTCGGTGGACCGGTCGATGTATGTCTTGTTGCAGATCATCAAGAACACGTAGAGAAACCCA
GCTGTAATCATGCATGGAGATACACCTACATTGCATGAATATATGTTAGATTTGCAACCACGAGACAACT
GATCTCTACTGTTATGAGCAATTAAATGACAGCTCAGAGGAGGAGGATGAAATAGATGGTCCAGCTGGAC
AAGCAGAACCGGACAGTTAGTTAACTAACATTACAATATTGTAACCTTTTGTTGCAAGTGTGACTCTACG
CTTCGGTTGTGCGTACAAAGCACACACGTAGACATTCGTACTTTGGAAGACCTGTTAATGGGCACACTAG
GAATTGTGTGCCCCATCTGTTCTCAGAAACCATAATCTACCATGGCTGATCCTGCAGGTACCGAGCTCGA
ATTCAAGCTTGGAATTCTCATGTTTGACAGCTTATCATCGATAAGCTACTCAGGATTTAAA
